Addgene plasmid #55945: mStrawberry-Vimentin-7
Purpose: Localization: Intermediate Filaments, Excitation: 574, Emission: 596
Depositing lab: Michael Davidson. Depositing organization: Florida State University, Tallahassee. Publication: The fluorescent protein palette: tools for cellular imaging. Day RN, Davidson MW. Chem Soc Rev. 2009 Oct;38(10):2887-921. doi: 10.1039/b901966a. Epub 2009 Aug 4. PubMed 19771335.
Backbone
  Vector backbone: mStrawberry
  Backbone size w/o insert (bp): 4750
  Vector type: Mammalian Expression
  Selectable markers: Neomycin (select with G418)
Growth in bacteria
  Bacterial resistance: Kanamycin, 50 μg/mL
  Growth temperature: 37°C
  Growth strain: DH5alpha
  Copy number: High Copy
Gene/Insert
  Gene/Insert name: Vimentin (alt name: NM_003380.3)
  Species: H. sapiens (human)
  Entrez Gene: VIM
  Promoter: CMV
  Tag / fusion protein: mStrawberry
  Cloning method: Unknown
  Sequencing primers: 5′ CMV-F; 3′ SV40pA-R
Terms and licenses: Academic/Nonprofit Terms; Industry Terms: Not Available to Industry
Depositor comments: . Excitation = 574; Emission = 596
How to cite: mStrawberry-Vimentin-7 was a gift from Michael Davidson (Addgene plasmid # 55945 ; http://n2t.net/addgene:55945 ; RRID:Addgene_55945)
