[The description below was written by a language model from this plasmid's Addgene catalogue record and pLannotate feature annotations shown in this document.]
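Description:
mStrawberry-Vimentin-7 is a mammalian expression plasmid of about 6.1 kb that produces human vimentin (VIM) fused to the red fluorescent protein mStrawberry. It is built on an mStrawberry backbone. In the annotated sequence, the CMV immediate early enhancer and promoter sit upstream of a remnant multiple cloning site. The vimentin coding sequence follows, then a short linker and the mStrawberry coding sequence, so the fluorescent protein is attached to the C-terminus of vimentin. The "7" in the name probably refers to the linker length, though the record does not say so. An SV40 polyadenylation signal terminates the transcript. The short "large T antigen" fragment annotated just before it is most likely part of the SV40-derived terminator region rather than a functional element.

The plasmid replicates in bacteria from a high-copy ColE1/pUC-type origin and also carries an f1 phage origin. A single NeoR/KanR gene (Tn5 aminoglycoside phosphotransferase) serves as the marker in both hosts. A bacterial bla-type promoter drives it for kanamycin selection in E. coli. The SV40 enhancer/early promoter, paired with an HSV TK polyadenylation signal, drives it for G418 selection of stably transfected mammalian cells. The small ble and bGH poly(A) fragments in the feature table appear to be incidental partial matches.

The construct is a localization marker for live- or fixed-cell imaging. The tagged vimentin incorporates into the intermediate filament network and labels it with red fluorescence, with excitation at about 574 nm and emission at about 596 nm. It belongs to a collection of fluorescent protein fusions made for cellular imaging.
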