Features (pLannotate 1.2.2; 16 found; start..end, strand, type, name):
     20..323     +  enhancer       CMV enhancer: human cytomegalovirus immediate early enhancer
    324..527     +  promoter       CMV promoter: human cytomegalovirus (CMV) immediate early promoter
    550..593     +  misc_feature   MCS (fragment): multiple cloning site
    596..1993    +  CDS            VIM: VIME_HUMAN - Experimental evidence at protein level: Swiss-Prot protein existence level 1. Involved with LARP6 in the stabilization of type I collagen mRNAs for CO1A1 and CO1A2. From Homo sapiens (Human).
   2015..2722    +  CDS            mStrawberry: mStrawberry is a basic (constitutively fluorescent) red fluorescent protein published in 2004, derived from Discosoma sp.. It is reported to be a somewhat slowly-maturing monomer with low acid sensitivity.
   2741..2824    +  CDS            large T antigen (fragment): large T antigen from SV40 (simian virus 40)
   2847..2968    +  polyA_signal   SV40 poly(A) signal: SV40 polyadenylation signal
   3002..3430    -  rep_origin     f1 ori (sequence partly withheld): f1 bacteriophage origin of replication; arrow indicates direction of (+) strand synthesis
   3457..3561    +  promoter       AmpR promoter: bla
   3563..3920    +  promoter       SV40 promoter: SV40 enhancer and early promoter
   3955..4749    +  CDS            NeoR/KanR: aminoglycoside phosphotransferase from Tn5; aph(3')-II (or nptII); confers resistance to neomycin, kanamycin, and G418 (Geneticin®)
   4770..4922    +  CDS            ble (fragment): BLE_KLEPN - Experimental evidence at protein level: Swiss-Prot protein existence level 1. Binding protein with a strong affinity to the bleomycin family of antibiotics. Binds to CL990; an antimitotic-antibiotic compound. From Klebsiella pneumoniae.
   4981..5028    +  polyA_signal   HSV TK poly(A) signal: herpes simplex virus thymidine kinase polyadenylation signal (Cole and Stacy, 1985)
   5119..5135    -  polyA_signal   bGH poly(A) signal (fragment): bovine growth hormone polyadenylation signal
   5357..5945    +  rep_origin     ori: high-copy-number ColE1/pMB1/pBR322/pUC origin of replication
   6060..6100    +  enhancer       CMV enhancer (fragment): human cytomegalovirus immediate early enhancer
>Addgene plasmid #55945 | mStrawberry-Vimentin-7 | addgene full sequence | sequence record 320063 | Addgene NGS Result
GCCCATATATGGAGTTCCGCGTTACATAACTTACGGTAAATGGCCCGCCTGGCTGACCGCCCAACGACCC
CCGCCCATTGACGTCAATAATGACGTATGTTCCCATAGTAACGCCAATAGGGACTTTCCATTGACGTCAA
TGGGTGGAGTATTTACGGTAAACTGCCCACTTGGCAGTACATCAAGTGTATCATATGCCAAGTACGCCCC
CTATTGACGTCAATGACGGTAAATGGCCCGCCTGGCATTATGCCCAGTACATGACCTTATGGGACTTTCC
TACTTGGCAGTACATCTACGTATTAGTCATCGCTATTACCATGGTGATGCGGTTTTGGCAGTACATCAAT
GGGCGTGGATAGCGGTTTGACTCACGGGGATTTCCAAGTCTCCACCCCATTGACGTCAATGGGAGTTTGT
TTTGGCACCAAAATCAACGGGACTTTCCAAAATGTCGTAACAACTCCGCCCCATTGACGCAAATGGGCGG
TAGGCGTGTACGGTGGGAGGTCTATATAAGCAGAGCTGGTTTAGTGAACCGTCAGATCCGCTAGCGCTAC
CGGACTCAGATCTCGAGCTCAAGCTTCGAATTCCCATGTCCACCAGGTCCGTGTCCTCGTCCTCCTACCG
CAGGATGTTCGGCGGCCCGGGCACCGCGAGCCGGCCGAGCTCCAGCCGGAGCTACGTGACTACGTCCACC
CGCACCTACAGCCTGGGCAGCGCGCTGCGCCCCAGCACCAGCCGCAGCCTCTACGCCTCGTCCCCGGGCG
GCGTGTATGCCACGCGCTCCTCTGCCGTGCGCCTGCGGAGCAGCGTGCCCGGGGTGCGGCTCCTGCAGGA
CTCGGTGGACTTCTCGCTGGCCGACGCCATCAACACCGAGTTCAAGAACACCCGCACCAACGAGAAGGTG
GAGCTGCAGGAGCTGAATGACCGCTTCGCCAACTACATCGACAAGGTGCGCTTCCTGGAGCAGCAGAATA
AGATCCTGCTGGCCGAGCTCGAGCAGCTCAAGGGCCAAGGCAAGTCGCGCCTGGGGGACCTCTACGAGGA
GGAGATGCGGGAGCTGCGCCGGCAGGTGGACCAGCTAACCAACGACAAAGCCCGCGTCGAGGTGGAGCGC
GACAACCTGGCCGAGGACATCATGCGCCTCCGGGAGAAATTGCAGGAGGAGATGCTTCAGAGAGAGGAAG
CCGAAAACACCCTGCAATCTTTCAGACAGGATGTTGACAATGCGTCTCTGGCACGTCTTGACCTTGAACG
CAAAGTGGAATCTTTGCAAGAAGAGATTGCCTTTTTGAAGAAACTCCACGAAGAGGAAATCCAGGAGCTG
CAGGCTCAGATTCAGGAACAGCATGTCCAAATCGATGTGGATGTTTCCAAGCCTGACCTCACGGCTGCCC
TGCGTGACGTACGTCAGCAATATGAAAGTGTGGCTGCCAAGAACCTGCAGGAGGCAGAAGAATGGTACAA
ATCCAAGTTTGCTGACCTCTCTGAGGCTGCCAACCGGAACAATGACGCCCTGCGCCAGGCAAAGCAGGAG
TCCACTGAGTACCGGAGACAGGTGCAGTCCCTCACCTGTGAAGTGGATGCCCTTAAAGGAACCAATGAGT
CCCTGGAACGCCAGATGCGTGAAATGGAAGAGAACTTTGCCGTTGAAGCTGCTAACTACCAAGACACTAT
TGGCCGCCTGCAGGATGAGATTCAGAATATGAAGGAGGAAATGGCTCGTCACCTTCGTGAATACCAAGAC
CTGCTCAATGTTAAGATGGCCCTTGACATTGAGATTGCCACCTACAGGAAGCTGCTGGAAGGCGAGGAGA
GCAGGATTTCTCTGCCTCTTCCAAACTTTTCCTCCCTGAACCTGAGGGAAACTAATCTGGATTCACTCCC
TCTGGTTGATACCCACTCAAAAAGGACACTTCTGATTAAGACGGTTGAAACTAGAGATGGACAGGTTATC
AACGAAACTTCTCAGCATCACGATGACCTTGAAGGGGATCCACCGGTGGCTACCATGGTGAGCAAGGGCG
AGGAGAATAACATGGCCATCATCAAGGAGTTCATGCGCTTCAAGGTGCGCATGGAGGGCTCCGTGAACGG
CCACGAGTTCGAGATCGAGGGCGAGGGCGAGGGCCGCCCCTACGAGGGCACCCAGACCGCCAAGCTGAAG
GTGACCAAGGGTGGCCCCCTGCCCTTCGCCTGGGACATCCTAACCCCCAACTTCACCTACGGCTCCAAGG
CCTACGTGAAGCACCCCGCCGACATCCCCGACTACTTGAAGCTGTCCTTCCCCGAGGGCTTCAAGTGGGA
GCGCGTGATGAACTTCGAGGACGGCGGCGTGGTGACCGTGACCCAGGACTCCTCCCTGCAGGACGGCGAG
TTCATCTACAAGGTGAAGCTGCGCGGCACCAACTTCCCCTCCGACGGCCCCGTAATGCAGAAGAAGACCA
TGGGCTGGGAGGCCTCCTCCGAGCGGATGTACCCCGAGGACGGCGCCCTGAAGGGCGAGATCAAGATGAG
GCTGAAGCTGAAGGACGGCGGCCACTACGACGCTGAGGTCAAGACCACCTACAAGGCCAAGAAGCCCGTG
CAGCTGCCCGGCGCCTACATCGTCGGCATCAAGTTGGACATCACCTCCCACAACGAGGACTACACCATCG
TGGAACTGTACGAACGCGCCGAGGGCCGCCACTCCACCGGCGGCATGGACGAGCTGTACAAGTAAGCGGC
CGCGACTCTAGATCATAATCAGCCATACCACATTTGTAGAGGTTTTACTTGCTTTAAAAAACCTCCCACA
CCTCCCCCTGAACCTGAAACATAAAATGAATGCAATTGTTGTTGTTAACTTGTTTATTGCAGCTTATAAT
GGTTACAAATAAAGCAATAGCATCACAAATTTCACAAATAAAGCATTTTTTTCACTGCATTCTAGTTGTG
GTTTGTCCAAACTCATCAATGTATCTTAAGGCGTAAATTGTAAGCGTTAATATTTTGTTAAAATTCGCGT
TAAATTTTTGTTAAATCAGCTCATTTTTTAACCAATAGGCCGAAATCGGCAAAATCCCTTATAAATCAAA
AGAATAGACCGAGATAGGGT
[37 nt withheld, positions 3101-3137]
AAAGAACGTGGACTCCAACGTCAAAGG
[49 nt withheld, positions 3165-3213]
T
[91 nt withheld, positions 3215-3305]
G
[124 nt withheld, positions 3307-3430]
CAGGTGGCACTTTTCGGGGAAATGTGCGCGGAACCCCTATTTGTTTATTTTTCTAAATACATTCAAATAT
GTATCCGCTCATGAGACAATAACCCTGATAAATGCTTCAATAATATTGAAAAAGGAAGAGTCCTGAGGCG
GAAAGAACCAGCTGTGGAATGTGTGTCAGTTAGGGTGTGGAAAGTCCCCAGGCTCCCCAGCAGGCAGAAG
TATGCAAAGCATGCATCTCAATTAGTCAGCAACCAGGTGTGGAAAGTCCCCAGGCTCCCCAGCAGGCAGA
AGTATGCAAAGCATGCATCTCAATTAGTCAGCAACCATAGTCCCGCCCCTAACTCCGCCCATCCCGCCCC
TAACTCCGCCCAGTTCCGCCCATTCTCCGCCCCATGGCTGACTAATTTTTTTTATTTATGCAGAGGCCGA
GGCCGCCTCGGCCTCTGAGCTATTCCAGAAGTAGTGAGGAGGCTTTTTTGGAGGCCTAGGCTTTTGCAAA
GATCGATCAAGAGACAGGATGAGGATCGTTTCGCATGATTGAACAAGATGGATTGCACGCAGGTTCTCCG
GCCGCTTGGGTGGAGAGGCTATTCGGCTATGACTGGGCACAACAGACAATCGGCTGCTCTGATGCCGCCG
TGTTCCGGCTGTCAGCGCAGGGGCGCCCGGTTCTTTTTGTCAAGACCGACCTGTCCGGTGCCCTGAATGA
ACTGCAAGACGAGGCAGCGCGGCTATCGTGGCTGGCCACGACGGGCGTTCCTTGCGCAGCTGTGCTCGAC
GTTGTCACTGAAGCGGGAAGGGACTGGCTGCTATTGGGCGAAGTGCCGGGGCAGGATCTCCTGTCATCTC
ACCTTGCTCCTGCCGAGAAAGTATCCATCATGGCTGATGCAATGCGGCGGCTGCATACGCTTGATCCGGC
TACCTGCCCATTCGACCACCAAGCGAAACATCGCATCGAGCGAGCACGTACTCGGATGGAAGCCGGTCTT
GTCGATCAGGATGATCTGGACGAAGAGCATCAGGGGCTCGCGCCAGCCGAACTGTTCGCCAGGCTCAAGG
CGAGCATGCCCGACGGCGAGGATCTCGTCGTGACCCATGGCGATGCCTGCTTGCCGAATATCATGGTGGA
AAATGGCCGCTTTTCTGGATTCATCGACTGTGGCCGGCTGGGTGTGGCGGACCGCTATCAGGACATAGCG
TTGGCTACCCGTGATATTGCTGAAGAGCTTGGCGGCGAATGGGCTGACCGCTTCCTCGTGCTTTACGGTA
TCGCCGCTCCCGATTCGCAGCGCATCGCCTTCTATCGCCTTCTTGACGAGTTCTTCTGAGCGGGACTCTG
GGGTTCGAAATGACCGACCAAGCGACGCCCAACCTGCCATCACGAGATTTCGATTCCACCGCCGCCTTCT
ATGAAAGGTTGGGCTTCGGAATCGTTTTCCGGGACGCCGGCTGGATGATCCTCCAGCGCGGGGATCTCAT
GCTGGAGTTCTTCGCCCACCCTAGGGGGAGGCTAACTGAAACACGGAAGGAGACAATACCGGAAGGAACC
CGCGCTATGACGGCAATAAAAAGACAGAATAAAACGCACGGTGTTGGGTCGTTTGTTCATAAACGCGGGG
TTCGGTCCCAGGGCTGGCACTCTGTCGATACCCCACCGAGACCCCATTGGGGCCAATACGCCCGCGTTTC
TTCCTTTTCCCCACCCCACCCCCCAAGTTCGGGTGAAGGCCCAGGGCTCGCAGCCAACGTCGGGGCGGCA
GGCCCTGCCATAGCCTCAGGTTACTCATATATACTTTAGATTGATTTAAAACTTCATTTTTAATTTAAAA
GGATCTAGGTGAAGATCCTTTTTGATAATCTCATGACCAAAATCCCTTAACGTGAGTTTTCGTTCCACTG
AGCGTCAGACCCCGTAGAAAAGATCAAAGGATCTTCTTGAGATCCTTTTTTTCTGCGCGTAATCTGCTGC
TTGCAAACAAAAAAACCACCGCTACCAGCGGTGGTTTGTTTGCCGGATCAAGAGCTACCAACTCTTTTTC
CGAAGGTAACTGGCTTCAGCAGAGCGCAGATACCAAATACTGTTCTTCTAGTGTAGCCGTAGTTAGGCCA
CCACTTCAAGAACTCTGTAGCACCGCCTACATACCTCGCTCTGCTAATCCTGTTACCAGTGGCTGCTGCC
AGTGGCGATAAGTCGTGTCTTACCGGGTTGGACTCAAGACGATAGTTACCGGATAAGGCGCAGCGGTCGG
GCTGAACGGGGGGTTCGTGCACACAGCCCAGCTTGGAGCGAACGACCTACACCGAACTGAGATACCTACA
GCGTGAGCTATGAGAAAGCGCCACGCTTCCCGAAGGGAGAAAGGCGGACAGGTATCCGGTAAGCGGCAGG
GTCGGAACAGGAGAGCGCACGAGGGAGCTTCCAGGGGGAAACGCCTGGTATCTTTATAGTCCTGTCGGGT
TTCGCCACCTCTGACTTGAGCGTCGATTTTTGTGATGCTCGTCAGGGGGGCGGAGCCTATGGAAAAACGC
CAGCAACGCGGCCTTTTTACGGTTCCTGGCCTTTTGCTGGCCTTTTGCTCACATGTTCTTTCCTGCGTTA
TCCCCTGATTCTGTGGATAACCGTATTACCGCCATGCATTAGTTATTAATAGTAATCAATTACGGGGTCA
TTAGTTCATA
